>Addgene plasmid #138455 | pcDNA4/TO-UL87-ORF24-2xStrep | depositor full sequence | sequence record 267335 | pcDNA4/TO-UL87-ORF24-2xStrep sequence 7512 bps
GACGGATCGGGAGATCTCCCGATCCCCTATGGTGCACTCTCAGTACAATCTGCTCTGATGCCGCATAGTT
AAGCCAGTATCTGCTCCCTGCTTGTGTGTTGGAGGTCGCTGAGTAGTGCGCGAGCAAAATTTAAGCTACA
ACAAGGCAAGGCTTGACCGACAATTGCATGAAGAATCTGCTTAGGGTTAGGCGTTTTGCGCTGCTTCGCG
ATGTACGGGCCAGATATACGCGTTGACATTGATTATTGACTAGTTATTAATAGTAATCAATTACGGGGTC
ATTAGTTCATAGCCCATATATGGAGTTCCGCGTTACATAACTTACGGTAAATGGCCCGCCTGGCTGACCG
CCCAACGACCCCCGCCCATTGACGTCAATAATGACGTATGTTCCCATAGTAACGCCAATAGGGACTTTCC
ATTGACGTCAATGGGTGGAGTATTTACGGTAAACTGCCCACTTGGCAGTACATCAAGTGTATCATATGCC
AAGTACGCCCCCTATTGACGTCAATGACGGTAAATGGCCCGCCTGGCATTATGCCCAGTACATGACCTTA
TGGGACTTTCCTACTTGGCAGTACATCTACGTATTAGTCATCGCTATTACCATGGTGATGCGGTTTTGGC
AGTACATCAATGGGCGTGGATAGCGGTTTGACTCACGGGGATTTCCAAGTCTCCACCCCATTGACGTCAA
TGGGAGTTTGTTTTGGAACCAAAATCAACGGGACTTTCCAAAATGTCGTAACAACTCCGCCCCATTGACG
CAAATGGGCGGTAGGCGTGTACGGTGGGAGGTCTATATAAGCAGAGCTCTCCCTATCAGTGATAGAGATC
TCCCTATCAGTGATAGAGATCGTCGACGAGCTCGTTTAGTGAACCGTCAGATCGCCTGGAGACGCCATCC
ACGCTGTTTTGACCTCCATAGAAGACACCGGGACCGATCCAGCCTCCGGACTCTAGCGTTTAAACTTAAG
CTTGGTACCGAGCTCGGATCCATGGCCGGCGCTGCGCCGCGCCGCCTCGGCTGCGACGCTCTAATAGTCG
TCGGCGGCTCCGCTACGCCGCGCCGGGTTTTACACGTCCCCGTGCACGTTCGCGCCTGCAACCTCACCCA
AGAGCTATCGACGGGCGAGGACGCCCGCTTCTGTCGTCCGCGACCCGTTAACGTCGAACGGGTACGCGCT
GTTTTCGCGGCTCTCTACCGTGCCTGTCCCGTACACGCGAGGACCGAGTCCGAGCGTGTCAAGCTGGTAC
TGGGTCGTCTGTTGCTGGGACCCGTGGCCGTACCCTGTTTTTGCGACGGTGAAGTGGAGGGCCACGGCGA
GCATCTGGTACCCACGACGCAGTTTTGTCGCGGGCCGCTGCTCTACGTGCACCGACGTTGTTGTTGCGGA
TCCGTGACCGCCGGGCGCGCGCTGTCCTACCACGTTCTCGAAAACCACGTGGCCACGCATGTGTTACGCG
GATTGCTCTCGCTGACGGAATGGAATCGAGAGTTGCCGGGCCTTTTTTGCGACTGTCCTGGCAGCGGTGG
CGCCTTGGGAACCGAGGAACGCTACGCCATGGCCTGCTTGCCGCGCGACCTCAGCCTGCACCTGGACGAC
TATCCTTACCTGATGGTGGAAATCGGACGCGTACTCAGCGTCAGCGAGGTAGACGACTACGTAACCGCCG
TCTCCGGCTACCTGGGCGAGGCCGCGGCGCCGCGCATTCAGGTTCACTACAAGCTGCTCTTTGGAAGCCT
GAAGCATCTCTCGTTTTCAATAATGCCACCCGCATCCCCAGACGCACAGCTACATTTTTTAAAGTTTAAC
ATCGGCAGCTTCATGGCCACGTGGGGGTGGCACGGAGAGCTGGTCTCGCTGCGCCGTGCCATCGCTCACA
ACGTAGAGCGACTGCCCACCGTGCTGAAGAACCTGTCGAAACAGAGTAAGCACCAGGACGTCAAGGTTAA
CGGACGGGATCTGGTGGGCTTTCAGCTGGCTCTAAACCAGCTCGTGTCCCGTCTGCACGTAAAAATCCAA
CGCAAGGACCCCGGACCAAAGCCATACAGGGTGGTCGTCAGTACCCCAGATTGTACCTACTATCTAGTGT
ATCCGGGCACACCGGCCATCTACAGACTCGTCATGTGTATGGCAGTGGCAGACTGCATCGGCCACTCGTG
CAGCGGACTGCACCCCTGCGCAAACTTTTTAGGCACCCACGAGACACCGCGTCTCCTGGCGGCGACGCTT
TCAAGAATCCGGTACGCGCCGAAAGACCGGCGAGCAGCCATGAAGGGAAATTTGCAGGCGTGCTTCCAAC
GATACGCGGCCACGGACGCGCGGACTCTGGGCAGCTCCACAGTGTCAGACATGCTGGAACCCACAAAACA
CGTCAGTTTGGAAAACTTCAAGATCACCATATTCAACACCAACATGGTGATTAACACTAAGATAAGCTGC
CACGTTCCTAACACCCTGCAAAAGACTATTTTAAACATCCCCAGATTGACCAACAATTTTGTTATACGAA
AGTACTCCGTAAAGGAACCTTCTTTTACCATAAGCGTGTTTTTTTCCGACAACATGTGTCAAGGCACCGC
AATAAACATCAACATCAGTGGGGACATGCTGCACTTTCTCTTCGCAATGGGTACGCTGAAATGCTTTCTG
CCAATCAGGCACATATTTCCTGTATCGATAGCAAATTGGAACTCCACGTTGGACCTGCACGGACTGGAAA
ACCAGTACATGGTGAGAATGGGGCGAAAAAACGTATTTTGGACCACAAACTTTCCATCTGTGGTCTCCAG
CAAGGATGGGCTAAACGTGTCCTGGTTTAAGGCCGCGACAGCCACGATTTCTAAAGTGTACGGGCAGCCT
CTTGTGGAACAGATTCGCCACGAGCTGGCGCCCATTCTCACGGACCAGCACGCGCGCATCGACGGAAACA
AAAATAGAATATTCTCCCTACTTGAGCACAGAAACCGTTCCCAAATACAGACGCTACACAAAAGGTTCCT
GGAGTGTCTGGTGGAATGCTGTTCGTTTCTCAGGCTTGACGTGGCTTGCATTAGGCGAGCCGCCGCCCGG
GGCCTGTTTGACTTCTCAAAGAAGATAATCAGTCACACTAAAAGCAAACACGAGTGCGCAGTACTGGGAT
ATAAAAAGTGTAACCTAATCCCGAAAATCTATGCCCGAAACAAGAAGACCAGGCTAGACGAGTTGGGCCG
CAATGCAAACTTCATTTCGTTCGTCGCCACCACGGGTCATCGGTTCGCCGCTCTAAAGCCACAAATTGTC
CGTCACGCCATTCGCAAACTAGGCCTGCACTGGCGCCACCGAACGGCCGCGTCCAACGAGCAGACACCGC
CAGCCGATCCCCGCGTACGTTGCGTCCGTCCGCTGCTCGAGGGAGGCGGTGGATGGAGCCACCCCCAGTT
CGAGAAGGGCGGCGGCAGCGGCGGCGGCAGCGGCGGCGGCAGCTGGAGCCACCCCCAGTTCGAGAAGGGG
CCCGTTTAAACCCGCTGATCAGCCTCGACTGTGCCTTCTAGTTGCCAGCCATCTGTTGTTTGCCCCTCCC
CCGTGCCTTCCTTGACCCTGGAAGGTGCCACTCCCACTGTCCTTTCCTAATAAAATGAGGAAATTGCATC
GCATTGTCTGAGTAGGTGTCATTCTATTCTGGGGGGTGGGGTGGGGCAGGACAGCAAGGGGGAGGATTGG
GAAGACAATAGCAGGCATGCTGGGGATGCGGTGGGCTCTATGGCTTCTGAGGCGGAAAGAACCAGCTGGG
GCTCTAGGGGGTATCCCC
[124 nt withheld, positions 3799-3922]
C
[91 nt withheld, positions 3924-4014]
A
[49 nt withheld, positions 4016-4064]
CCTTTGACGTTGGAGTCCACGTTCTTT
[37 nt withheld, positions 4092-4128]
ACCCTATCTCGGTCTATTCTTTTGATTTATAAGGGATTTTGCCGATTTCGGCCTATTGGTTAAAAAATGA
GCTGATTTAACAAAAATTTAACGCGAATTAATTCTGTGGAATGTGTGTCAGTTAGGGTGTGGAAAGTCCC
CAGGCTCCCCAGCAGGCAGAAGTATGCAAAGCATGCATCTCAATTAGTCAGCAACCAGGTGTGGAAAGTC
CCCAGGCTCCCCAGCAGGCAGAAGTATGCAAAGCATGCATCTCAATTAGTCAGCAACCATAGTCCCGCCC
CTAACTCCGCCCATCCCGCCCCTAACTCCGCCCAGTTCCGCCCATTCTCCGCCCCATGGCTGACTAATTT
TTTTTATTTATGCAGAGGCCGAGGCCGCCTCTGCCTCTGAGCTATTCCAGAAGTAGTGAGGAGGCTTTTT
TGGAGGCCTAGGCTTTTGCAAAAAGCTCCCGGGAGCTTGTATATCCATTTTCGGATCTGATCAGCACGTG
TTGACAATTAATCATCGGCATAGTATATCGGCATAGTATAATACGACAAGGTGAGGAACTAAACCATGGC
CAAGTTGACCAGTGCCGTTCCGGTGCTCACCGCGCGCGACGTCGCCGGAGCGGTCGAGTTCTGGACCGAC
CGGCTCGGGTTCTCCCGGGACTTCGTGGAGGACGACTTCGCCGGTGTGGTCCGGGACGACGTGACCCTGT
TCATCAGCGCGGTCCAGGACCAGGTGGTGCCGGACAACACCCTGGCCTGGGTGTGGGTGCGCGGCCTGGA
CGAGCTGTACGCCGAGTGGTCGGAGGTCGTGTCCACGAACTTCCGGGACGCCTCCGGGCCGGCCATGACC
GAGATCGGCGAGCAGCCGTGGGGGCGGGAGTTCGCCCTGCGCGACCCGGCCGGCAACTGCGTGCACTTCG
TGGCCGAGGAGCAGGACTGACACGTGCTACGAGATTTCGATTCCACCGCCGCCTTCTATGAAAGGTTGGG
CTTCGGAATCGTTTTCCGGGACGCCGGCTGGATGATCCTCCAGCGCGGGGATCTCATGCTGGAGTTCTTC
GCCCACCCCAACTTGTTTATTGCAGCTTATAATGGTTACAAATAAAGCAATAGCATCACAAATTTCACAA
ATAAAGCATTTTTTTCACTGCATTCTAGTTGTGGTTTGTCCAAACTCATCAATGTATCTTATCATGTCTG
TATACCGTCGACCTCTAGCTAGAGCTTGGCGTAATCATGGTCATAGCTGTTTCCTGTGTGAAATTGTTAT
CCGCTCACAATTCCACACAACATACGAGCCGGAAGCATAAAGTGTAAAGCCTGGGGTGCCTAATGAGTGA
GCTAACTCACATTAATTGCGTTGCGCTCACTGCCCGCTTTCCAGTCGGGAAACCTGTCGTGCCAGCTGCA
TTAATGAATCGGCCAACGCGCGGGGAGAGGCGGTTTGCGTATTGGGCGCTCTTCCGCTTCCTCGCTCACT
GACTCGCTGCGCTCGGTCGTTCGGCTGCGGCGAGCGGTATCAGCTCACTCAAAGGCGGTAATACGGTTAT
CCACAGAATCAGGGGATAACGCAGGAAAGAACATGTGAGCAAAAGGCCAGCAAAAGGCCAGGAACCGTAA
AAAGGCCGCGTTGCTGGCGTTTTTCCATAGGCTCCGCCCCCCTGACGAGCATCACAAAAATCGACGCTCA
AGTCAGAGGTGGCGAAACCCGACAGGACTATAAAGATACCAGGCGTTTCCCCCTGGAAGCTCCCTCGTGC
GCTCTCCTGTTCCGACCCTGCCGCTTACCGGATACCTGTCCGCCTTTCTCCCTTCGGGAAGCGTGGCGCT
TTCTCATAGCTCACGCTGTAGGTATCTCAGTTCGGTGTAGGTCGTTCGCTCCAAGCTGGGCTGTGTGCAC
GAACCCCCCGTTCAGCCCGACCGCTGCGCCTTATCCGGTAACTATCGTCTTGAGTCCAACCCGGTAAGAC
ACGACTTATCGCCACTGGCAGCAGCCACTGGTAACAGGATTAGCAGAGCGAGGTATGTAGGCGGTGCTAC
AGAGTTCTTGAAGTGGTGGCCTAACTACGGCTACACTAGAAGAACAGTATTTGGTATCTGCGCTCTGCTG
AAGCCAGTTACCTTCGGAAAAAGAGTTGGTAGCTCTTGATCCGGCAAACAAACCACCGCTGGTAGCGGTT
TTTTTGTTTGCAAGCAGCAGATTACGCGCAGAAAAAAAGGATCTCAAGAAGATCCTTTGATCTTTTCTAC
GGGGTCTGACGCTCAGTGGAACGAAAACTCACGTTAAGGGATTTTGGTCATGAGATTATCAAAAAGGATC
TTCACCTAGATCCTTTTAAATTAAAAATGAAGTTTTAAATCAATCTAAAGTATATATGAGTAAACTTGGT
CTGACAGTTACCAATGCTTAATCAGTGAGGCACCTATCTCAGCGATCTGTCTATTTCGTTCATCCATAGT
TGCCTGACTCCCCGTCGTGTAGATAACTACGATACGGGAGGGCTTACCATCTGGCCCCAGTGCTGCAATG
ATACCGCGAGACCCACGCTCACCGGCTCCAGATTTATCAGCAATAAACCAGCCAGCCGGAAGGGCCGAGC
GCAGAAGTGGTCCTGCAACTTTATCCGCCTCCATCCAGTCTATTAATTGTTGCCGGGAAGCTAGAGTAAG
TAGTTCGCCAGTTAATAGTTTGCGCAACGTTGTTGCCATTGCTACAGGCATCGTGGTGTCACGCTCGTCG
TTTGGTATGGCTTCATTCAGCTCCGGTTCCCAACGATCAAGGCGAGTTACATGATCCCCCATGTTGTGCA
AAAAAGCGGTTAGCTCCTTCGGTCCTCCGATCGTTGTCAGAAGTAAGTTGGCCGCAGTGTTATCACTCAT
GGTTATGGCAGCACTGCATAATTCTCTTACTGTCATGCCATCCGTAAGATGCTTTTCTGTGACTGGTGAG
TACTCAACCAAGTCATTCTGAGAATAGTGTATGCGGCGACCGAGTTGCTCTTGCCCGGCGTCAATACGGG
ATAATACCGCGCCACATAGCAGAACTTTAAAAGTGCTCATCATTGGAAAACGTTCTTCGGGGCGAAAACT
CTCAAGGATCTTACCGCTGTTGAGATCCAGTTCGATGTAACCCACTCGTGCACCCAACTGATCTTCAGCA
TCTTTTACTTTCACCAGCGTTTCTGGGTGAGCAAAAACAGGAAGGCAAAATGCCGCAAAAAAGGGAATAA
GGGCGACACGGAAATGTTGAATACTCATACTCTTCCTTTTTCAATATTATTGAAGCATTTATCAGGGTTA
TTGTCTCATGAGCGGATACATATTTGAATGTATTTAGAAAAATAAACAAATAGGGGTTCCGCGCACATTT
CCCCGAAAAGTGCCACCTGACGTC
Features (pLannotate 1.2.2; 24 found; start..end, strand, type, name):
     28..80      -  misc_feature   bom (fragment): basis of mobility region from pBR322
    235..614     +  enhancer       CMV enhancer: human cytomegalovirus immediate early enhancer
    687..704     -  promoter       CMV promoter (fragment): human cytomegalovirus (CMV) immediate early promoter
    767..818     +  promoter       CMVd2 promoter: truncated human cytomegalovirus (CMV) immediate early promoter that yields moderately reduced expression relative to the full-length promoter
    820..839     +  promoter       PLtetO-1 promoter (fragment): modified phage lambda PL promoter with tet operator sites (Lutz and Bujard, 1997)
    841..860     +  promoter       PLtetO-1 promoter (fragment): modified phage lambda PL promoter with tet operator sites (Lutz and Bujard, 1997)
    868..901     +  promoter       TRE3GV promoter (fragment): 3rd-generation Tet-responsive promoter that can be activated by binding of Tet-On® 3G, optimized for retroviral and lentiviral vectors
   1002..1745    +  CDS            UL87 (fragment): UL87_HCMVA - Protein inferred from homology: Swiss-Prot protein existence level 3. From Human cytomegalovirus (strain AD169) (HHV-5) (Human herpesvirus 5).
   1710..3395    +  CDS            ORF24 (fragment): ORF24_HHV8P - Protein inferred from homology: Swiss-Prot protein existence level 3. From Human herpesvirus 8 type P (isolate GK18) (HHV-8) (Kaposi's sarcoma-associated herpesvirus).
   3529..3753    +  polyA_signal   bGH poly(A) signal: bovine growth hormone polyadenylation signal
   3757..3778    +  promoter       SV40 promoter (fragment): SV40 enhancer and early promoter
   3799..4227    +  rep_origin     f1 ori (sequence partly withheld): f1 bacteriophage origin of replication; arrow indicates direction of (+) strand synthesis
   4241..4570    +  promoter       SV40 promoter: SV40 enhancer and early promoter
   4618..4665    +  promoter       EM7 promoter: synthetic bacterial promoter&nbsp
   4684..5058    +  CDS            BleoR: antibiotic-binding protein; Sh ble from Streptoalloteichus hindustanus; confers resistance to bleomycin, phleomycin, and Zeocin™
   5068..5193    +  CDS            ble (fragment): BLE_KLEPN - Experimental evidence at protein level: Swiss-Prot protein existence level 1. Binding protein with a strong affinity to the bleomycin family of antibiotics. Binds to CL990; an antimitotic-antibiotic compound. From Klebsiella pneumoniae.
   5188..5309    +  polyA_signal   SV40 poly(A) signal: SV40 polyadenylation signal
   5382..5398    -  protein_bind   lac operator: The lac repressor binds to the lac operator to inhibit transcription in E. coli. This inhibition can be relieved by adding lactose or isopropyl-β-D-thiogalactopyranoside (IPTG). lac repressor encoded by lacI
   5406..5436    -  promoter       lac promoter: promoter for the E. coli lac operon
   5451..5472    -  protein_bind   CAP binding site: CAP binding activates transcription in the presence of cAMP. E. coli catabolite activator protein
   5485..5577    -  CDS            lacI (fragment): lac repressor; lacI; The lac repressor binds to the lac operator to inhibit transcription in E. coli. This inhibition can be relieved by adding lactose or isopropyl-β-D-thiogalactopyranoside (IPTG).
   5760..6345    -  rep_origin     ori: high-copy-number ColE1/pMB1/pBR322/pUC origin of replication
   6516..7376    -  CDS            AmpR: β-lactamase; bla; confers resistance to ampicillin, carbenicillin, and related antibiotics
   7377..7481    -  promoter       AmpR promoter: bla
