>Addgene plasmid #138455 | pcDNA4/TO-UL87-ORF24-2xStrep | addgene full sequence | sequence record 272874 | Addgene NGS Result
GACATTGATTATTGACTAGTTATTAATAGTAATCAATTACGGGGTCATTAGTTCATAGCCCATATATGGA
GTTCCGCGTTACATAACTTACGGTAAATGGCCCGCCTGGCTGACCGCCCAACGACCCCCGCCCATTGACG
TCAATAATGACGTATGTTCCCATAGTAACGCCAATAGGGACTTTCCATTGACGTCAATGGGTGGAGTATT
TACGGTAAACTGCCCACTTGGCAGTACATCAAGTGTATCATATGCCAAGTACGCCCCCTATTGACGTCAA
TGACGGTAAATGGCCCGCCTGGCATTATGCCCAGTACATGACCTTATGGGACTTTCCTACTTGGCAGTAC
ATCTACGTATTAGTCATCGCTATTACCATGGTGATGCGGTTTTGGCAGTACATCAATGGGCGTGGATAGC
GGTTTGACTCACGGGGATTTCCAAGTCTCCACCCCATTGACGTCAATGGGAGTTTGTTTTGGCACCAAAA
TCAACGGGACTTTCCAAAATGTCGTAACAACTCCGCCCCATTGACGCAAATGGGCGGTAGGCGTGTACGG
TGGGAGGTCTATATAAGCAGAGCTCTCCCTATCAGTGATAGAGATCTCCCTATCAGTGATAGAGATCGTC
GACGAGCTCGTTTAGTGAACCGTCAGATCGCCTGGAGACGCCATCCACGCTGTTTTGACCTCCATAGAAG
ACACCGGGACCGATCCAGCCTCCGGACTCTAGCGTTTAAACTTAAGCTTGGTACCGAGCTCGGATCCATG
GCCGGCGCTGCGCCGCGCCGCCTCGGCTGCGACGCTCTAATAGTCGTCGGCGGCTCCGCTACGCCGCGCC
GGGTTTTACACGTCCCCGTGCACGTTCGCGCCTGCAACCTCACCCAAGAGCTATCGACGGGCGAGGACGC
CCGCTTCTGTCGTCCGCGACCCGTTAACGTCGAACGGGTACGCGCTGTTTTCGCGGCTCTCTACCGTGCC
TGTCCCGTACACGCGAGGACCGAGTCCGAGCGTGTCAAGCTGGTACTGGGTCGTCTGTTGCTGGGACCCG
TGGCCGTACCCTGTTTTTGCGACGGTGAAGTGGAGGGCCACGGCGAGCATCTGGTACCCACGACGCAGTT
TTGTCGCGGGCCGCTGCTCTACGTGCACCGACGTTGTTGTTGCGGATCCGTGACCGCCGGGCGCGCGCTG
TCCTACCACGTTCTCGAAAACCACGTGGCCACGCATGTGTTACGCGGATTGCTCTCGCTGACGGAATGGA
ATCGAGAGTTGCCGGGCCTTTTTTGCGACTGTCCTGGCAGCGGTGGCGCCTTGGGAACCGAGGAACGCTA
CGCCATGGCCTGCTTGCCGCGCGACCTCAGCCTGCACCTGGACGACTATCCTTACCTGATGGTGGAAATC
GGACGCGTACTCAGCGTCAGCGAGGTAGACGACTACGTAACCGCCGTCTCCGGCTACCTGGGCGAGGCCG
CGGCGCCGCGCATTCAGGTTCACTACAAGCTGCTCTTTGGAAGCCTGAAGCATCTCTCGTTTTCAATAAT
GCCACCCGCATCCCCAGACGCACAGCTACATTTTTTAAAGTTTAACATCGGCAGCTTCATGGCCACGTGG
GGGTGGCACGGAGAGCTGGTCTCGCTGCGCCGTGCCATCGCTCACAACGTAGAGCGACTGCCCACCGTGC
TGAAGAACCTGTCGAAACAGAGTAAGCACCAGGACGTCAAGGTTAACGGACGGGATCTGGTGGGCTTTCA
GCTGGCTCTAAACCAGCTCGTGTCCCGTCTGCACGTAAAAATCCAACGCAAGGACCCCGGACCAAAGCCA
TACAGGGTGGTCGTCAGTACCCCAGATTGTACCTACTATCTAGTGTATCCGGGCACACCGGCCATCTACA
GACTCGTCATGTGTATGGCAGTGGCAGACTGCATCGGCCACTCGTGCAGCGGACTGCACCCCTGCGCAAA
CTTTTTAGGCACCCACGAGACACCGCGTCTCCTGGCGGCGACGCTTTCAAGAATCCGGTACGCGCCGAAA
GACCGGCGAGCAGCCATGAAGGGAAATTTGCAGGCGTGCTTCCAACGATACGCGGCCACGGACGCGCGGA
CTCTGGGCAGCTCCACAGTGTCAGACATGCTGGAACCCACAAAACACGTCAGTTTGGAAAACTTCAAGAT
CACCATATTCAACACCAACATGGTGATTAACACTAAGATAAGCTGCCACGTTCCTAACACCCTGCAAAAG
ACTATTTTAAACATCCCCAGATTGACCAACAATTTTGTTATACGAAAGTACTCCGTAAAGGAACCTTCTT
TTACCATAAGCGTGTTTTTTTCCGACAACATGTGTCAAGGCACCGCAATAAACATCAACATCAGTGGGGA
CATGCTGCACTTTCTCTTCGCAATGGGTACGCTGAAATGCTTTCTGCCAATCAGGCACATATTTCCTGTA
TCGATAGCAAATTGGAACTCCACGTTGGACCTGCACGGACTGGAAAACCAGTACATGGTGAGAATGGGGC
GAAAAAACGTATTTTGGACCACAAACTTTCCATCTGTGGTCTCCAGCAAGGATGGGCTAAACGTGTCCTG
GTTTAAGGCCGCGACAGCCACGATTTCTAAAGTGTACGGGCAGCCTCTTGTGGAACAGATTCGCCACGAG
CTGGCGCCCATTCTCACGGACCAGCACGCGCGCATCGACGGAAACAAAAATAGAATATTCTCCCTACTTG
AGCACAGAAACCGTTCCCAAATACAGACGCTACACAAAAGGTTCCTGGAGTGTCTGGTGGAATGCTGTTC
GTTTCTCAGGCTTGACGTGGCTTGCATTAGGCGAGCCGCCGCCCGGGGCCTGTTTGACTTCTCAAAGAAG
ATAATCAGTCACACTAAAAGCAAACACGAGTGCGCAGTACTGGGATATAAAAAGTGTAACCTAATCCCGA
AAATCTATGCCCGAAACAAGAAGACCAGGCTAGACGAGTTGGGCCGCAATGCAAACTTCATTTCGTTCGT
CGCCACCACGGGTCATCGGTTCGCCGCTCTAAAGCCACAAATTGTCCGTCACGCCATTCGCAAACTAGGC
CTGCACTGGCGCCACCGAACGGCCGCGTCCAACGAGCAGACACCGCCAGCCGATCCCCGCGTACGTTGCG
TCCGTCCGCTGCTCGAGGGAGGCGGTGGATGGAGCCACCCCCAGTTCGAGAAGGGCGGCGGCAGCGGCGG
CGGCAGCGGCGGCGGCAGCTGGAGCCACCCCCAGTTCGAGAAGGGGCCCGTTTAAACCCGCTGATCAGCC
TCGACTGTGCCTTCTAGTTGCCAGCCATCTGTTGTTTGCCCCTCCCCCGTGCCTTCCTTGACCCTGGAAG
GTGCCACTCCCACTGTCCTTTCCTAATAAAATGAGGAAATTGCATCGCATTGTCTGAGTAGGTGTCATTC
TATTCTGGGGGGTGGGGTGGGGCAGGACAGCAAGGGGGAGGATTGGGAAGACAATAGCAGGCATGCTGGG
GATGCGGTGGGCTCTATGGCTTCTGAGGCGGAAAGAACCAGCTGGGGCTCTAGGGGGTATCCCC
[124 nt withheld, positions 3565-3688]
C
[91 nt withheld, positions 3690-3780]
A
[49 nt withheld, positions 3782-3830]
CCTTTGACGTTGGAGTCCACGTTCTTT
[37 nt withheld, positions 3858-3894]
ACCCTATCTCGGTCTATTCTTTTGATTTATAAGGGATTTTGCCGATTTCGGCCTATTGGTTAAAAAATGA
GCTGATTTAACAAAAATTTAACGCGAATTAATTCTGTGGAATGTGTGTCAGTTAGGGTGTGGAAAGTCCC
CAGGCTCCCCAGCAGGCAGAAGTATGCAAAGCATGCATCTCAATTAGTCAGCAACCAGGTGTGGAAAGTC
CCCAGGCTCCCCAGCAGGCAGAAGTATGCAAAGCATGCATCTCAATTAGTCAGCAACCATAGTCCCGCCC
CTAACTCCGCCCATCCCGCCCCTAACTCCGCCCAGTTCCGCCCATTCTCCGCCCCATGGCTGACTAATTT
TTTTTATTTATGCAGAGGCCGAGGCCGCCTCTGCCTCTGAGCTATTCCAGAAGTAGTGAGGAGGCTTTTT
TGGAGGCCTAGGCTTTTGCAAAAAGCTCCCGGGAGCTTGTATATCCATTTTCGGATCTGATCAGCACGTG
TTGACAATTAATCATCGGCATAGTATATCGGCATAGTATAATACGACAAGGTGAGGAACTAAACCATGGC
CAAGTTGACCAGTGCCGTTCCGGTGCTCACCGCGCGCGACGTCGCCGGAGCGGTCGAGTTCTGGACCGAC
CGGCTCGGGTTCTCCCGGGACTTCGTGGAGGACGACTTCGCCGGTGTGGTCCGGGACGACGTGACCCTGT
TCATCAGCGCGGTCCAGGACCAGGTGGTGCCGGACAACACCCTGGCCTGGGTGTGGGTGCGCGGCCTGGA
CGAGCTGTACGCCGAGTGGTCGGAGGTCGTGTCCACGAACTTCCGGGACGCCTCCGGGCCGGCCATGACC
GAGATCGGCGAGCAGCCGTGGGGGCGGGAGTTCGCCCTGCGCGACCCGGCCGGCAACTGCGTGCACTTCG
TGGCCGAGGAGCAGGACTGACACGTGCTACGAGATTTCGATTCCACCGCCGCCTTCTATGAAAGGTTGGG
CTTCGGAATCGTTTTCCGGGACGCCGGCTGGATGATCCTCCAGCGCGGGGATCTCATGCTGGAGTTCTTC
GCCCACCCCAACTTGTTTATTGCAGCTTATAATGGTTACAAATAAAGCAATAGCATCACAAATTTCACAA
ATAAAGCATTTTTTTCACTGCATTCTAGTTGTGGTTTGTCCAAACTCATCAATGTATCTTATCATGTCTG
TATACCGTCGACCTCTAGCTAGAGCTTGGCGTAATCATGGTCATAGCTGTTTCCTGTGTGAAATTGTTAT
CCGCTCACAATTCCACACAACATACGAGCCGGAAGCATAAAGTGTAAAGCCTGGGGTGCCTAATGAGTGA
GCTAACTCACATTAATTGCGTTGCGCTCACTGCCCGCTTTCCAGTCGGGAAACCTGTCGTGCCAGCTGCA
TTAATGAATCGGCCAACGCGCGGGGAGAGGCGGTTTGCGTATTGGGCGCTCTTCCGCTTCCTCGCTCACT
GACTCGCTGCGCTCGGTCGTTCGGCTGCGGCGAGCGGTATCAGCTCACTCAAAGGCGGTAATACGGTTAT
CCACAGAATCAGGGGATAACGCAGGAAAGAACATGTGAGCAAAAGGCCAGCAAAAGGCCAGGAACCGTAA
AAAGGCCGCGTTGCTGGCGTTTTTCCATAGGCTCCGCCCCCCTGACGAGCATCACAAAAATCGACGCTCA
AGTCAGAGGTGGCGAAACCCGACAGGACTATAAAGATACCAGGCGTTTCCCCCTGGAAGCTCCCTCGTGC
GCTCTCCTGTTCCGACCCTGCCGCTTACCGGATACCTGTCCGCCTTTCTCCCTTCGGGAAGCGTGGCGCT
TTCTCATAGCTCACGCTGTAGGTATCTCAGTTCGGTGTAGGTCGTTCGCTCCAAGCTGGGCTGTGTGCAC
GAACCCCCCGTTCAGCCCGACCGCTGCGCCTTATCCGGTAACTATCGTCTTGAGTCCAACCCGGTAAGAC
ACGACTTATCGCCACTGGCAGCAGCCACTGGTAACAGGATTAGCAGAGCGAGGTATGTAGGCGGTGCTAC
AGAGTTCTTGAAGTGGTGGCCTAACTACGGCTACACTAGAAGAACAGTATTTGGTATCTGCGCTCTGCTG
AAGCCAGTTACCTTCGGAAAAAGAGTTGGTAGCTCTTGATCCGGCAAACAAACCACCGCTGGTAGCGGTG
GTTTTTTTGTTTGCAAGCAGCAGATTACGCGCAGAAAAAAAGGATCTCAAGAAGATCCTTTGATCTTTTC
TACGGGGTCTGACGCTCAGTGGAACGAAAACTCACGTTAAGGGATTTTGGTCATGAGATTATCAAAAAGG
ATCTTCACCTAGATCCTTTTAAATTAAAAATGAAGTTTTAAATCAATCTAAAGTATATATGAGTAAACTT
GGTCTGACAGTTACCAATGCTTAATCAGTGAGGCACCTATCTCAGCGATCTGTCTATTTCGTTCATCCAT
AGTTGCCTGACTCCCCGTCGTGTAGATAACTACGATACGGGAGGGCTTACCATCTGGCCCCAGTGCTGCA
ATGATACCGCGAGACCCACGCTCACCGGCTCCAGATTTATCAGCAATAAACCAGCCAGCCGGAAGGGCCG
AGCGCAGAAGTGGTCCTGCAACTTTATCCGCCTCCATCCAGTCTATTAATTGTTGCCGGGAAGCTAGAGT
AAGTAGTTCGCCAGTTAATAGTTTGCGCAACGTTGTTGCCATTGCTACAGGCATCGTGGTGTCACGCTCG
TCGTTTGGTATGGCTTCATTCAGCTCCGGTTCCCAACGATCAAGGCGAGTTACATGATCCCCCATGTTGT
GCAAAAAAGCGGTTAGCTCCTTCGGTCCTCCGATCGTTGTCAGAAGTAAGTTGGCCGCAGTGTTATCACT
CATGGTTATGGCAGCACTGCATAATTCTCTTACTGTCATGCCATCCGTAAGATGCTTTTCTGTGACTGGT
GAGTACTCAACCAAGTCATTCTGAGAATAGTGTATGCGGCGACCGAGTTGCTCTTGCCCGGCGTCAATAC
GGGATAATACCGCGCCACATAGCAGAACTTTAAAAGTGCTCATCATTGGAAAACGTTCTTCGGGGCGAAA
ACTCTCAAGGATCTTACCGCTGTTGAGATCCAGTTCGATGTAACCCACTCGTGCACCCAACTGATCTTCA
GCATCTTTTACTTTCACCAGCGTTTCTGGGTGAGCAAAAACAGGAAGGCAAAATGCCGCAAAAAAGGGAA
TAAGGGCGACACGGAAATGTTGAATACTCATACTCTTCCTTTTTCAATATTATTGAAGCATTTATCAGGG
TTATTGTCTCATGAGCGGATACATATTTGAATGTATTTAGAAAAATAAACAAATAGGGGTTCCGCGCACA
TTTCCCCGAAAAGTGCCACCTGACGTCGACGGATCGGGAGATCTCCCGATCCCCTATGGTGCACTCTCAG
TACAATCTGCTCTGATGCCGCATAGTTAAGCCAGTATCTGCTCCCTGCTTGTGTGTTGGAGGTCGCTGAG
TAGTGCGCGAGCAAAATTTAAGCTACAACAAGGCAAGGCTTGACCGACAATTGCATGAAGAATCTGCTTA
GGGTTAGGCGTTTTGCGCTGCTTCGCGATGTACGGGCCAGATATACGCGTT
Features (pLannotate 1.2.2; 23 found; start..end, strand, type, name):
      1..380     +  enhancer       CMV enhancer: human cytomegalovirus immediate early enhancer
    381..584     +  promoter       CMV promoter: human cytomegalovirus (CMV) immediate early promoter
    586..605     +  promoter       PLtetO-1 promoter (fragment): modified phage lambda PL promoter with tet operator sites (Lutz and Bujard, 1997)
    607..626     +  promoter       PLtetO-1 promoter (fragment): modified phage lambda PL promoter with tet operator sites (Lutz and Bujard, 1997)
    634..667     +  promoter       TRE3GV promoter (fragment): 3rd-generation Tet-responsive promoter that can be activated by binding of Tet-On® 3G, optimized for retroviral and lentiviral vectors
    768..1511    +  CDS            UL87 (fragment): UL87_HCMVA - Protein inferred from homology: Swiss-Prot protein existence level 3. From Human cytomegalovirus (strain AD169) (HHV-5) (Human herpesvirus 5).
   1476..3161    +  CDS            ORF24 (fragment): ORF24_HHV8P - Protein inferred from homology: Swiss-Prot protein existence level 3. From Human herpesvirus 8 type P (isolate GK18) (HHV-8) (Kaposi's sarcoma-associated herpesvirus).
   3295..3519    +  polyA_signal   bGH poly(A) signal: bovine growth hormone polyadenylation signal
   3523..3544    +  promoter       SV40 promoter (fragment): SV40 enhancer and early promoter
   3565..3993    +  rep_origin     f1 ori (sequence partly withheld): f1 bacteriophage origin of replication; arrow indicates direction of (+) strand synthesis
   4007..4336    +  promoter       SV40 promoter: SV40 enhancer and early promoter
   4384..4431    +  promoter       EM7 promoter: synthetic bacterial promoter&nbsp
   4450..4824    +  CDS            BleoR: antibiotic-binding protein; Sh ble from Streptoalloteichus hindustanus; confers resistance to bleomycin, phleomycin, and Zeocin™
   4834..4959    +  CDS            ble (fragment): BLE_KLEPN - Experimental evidence at protein level: Swiss-Prot protein existence level 1. Binding protein with a strong affinity to the bleomycin family of antibiotics. Binds to CL990; an antimitotic-antibiotic compound. From Klebsiella pneumoniae.
   4954..5075    +  polyA_signal   SV40 poly(A) signal: SV40 polyadenylation signal
   5148..5164    -  protein_bind   lac operator: The lac repressor binds to the lac operator to inhibit transcription in E. coli. This inhibition can be relieved by adding lactose or isopropyl-β-D-thiogalactopyranoside (IPTG). lac repressor encoded by lacI
   5172..5202    -  promoter       lac promoter: promoter for the E. coli lac operon
   5217..5238    -  protein_bind   CAP binding site: CAP binding activates transcription in the presence of cAMP. E. coli catabolite activator protein
   5251..5343    -  CDS            lacI (fragment): lac repressor; lacI; The lac repressor binds to the lac operator to inhibit transcription in E. coli. This inhibition can be relieved by adding lactose or isopropyl-β-D-thiogalactopyranoside (IPTG).
   5526..6114    -  rep_origin     ori: high-copy-number ColE1/pMB1/pBR322/pUC origin of replication
   6285..7145    -  CDS            AmpR: β-lactamase; bla; confers resistance to ampicillin, carbenicillin, and related antibiotics
   7146..7250    -  promoter       AmpR promoter: bla
   7309..7361    -  misc_feature   bom (fragment): basis of mobility region from pBR322
