[The description below was written by a language model from this plasmid's Addgene catalogue record and pLannotate feature annotations shown in this document.]
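Description:
pcDNA4/TO-UL87-ORF24-2xStrep is a mammalian expression plasmid of about 7.5 kb built on the Invitrogen pcDNA4/TO backbone. It is propagated in E. coli through a high-copy ColE1/pUC-type origin with ampicillin selection (AmpR under its own bla promoter), and it also carries an f1 origin. For selection in mammalian cells it has a Zeocin resistance cassette in which the Sh ble gene is preceded by both the SV40 early promoter and the bacterial EM7 promoter and followed by an SV40 polyadenylation signal.

The expression cassette uses the human cytomegalovirus immediate early enhancer and promoter. Two short tet operator-like matches lie directly downstream, consistent with the tetracycline-regulated design of the TO backbone. Expression is therefore constitutive in ordinary cells but can be repressed, and induced with tetracycline or doxycycline, in cells that supply the Tet repressor. The insert is a chimeric open reading frame in which an N-terminal portion matching UL87 of human cytomegalovirus is joined to a larger portion matching ORF24 of Kaposi's sarcoma-associated herpesvirus, followed by the bGH polyadenylation signal. The catalogue entry states that the fusion carries a C-terminal 2xStrep tag for affinity purification or detection, although the tag itself is not annotated in either feature table. The exact residue boundaries of the chimera are also not given.

The associated publication concerns the gammaherpesviral TATA-box-binding protein and its interaction with host RNA polymerase II in late gene transcription, which suggests the construct is used in domain-swap studies between these homologous proteins. The two sequence records (the depositor sequence and the repository sequencing result) differ by three nucleotides in length and in their start coordinates, but they show essentially the same feature arrangement.
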