Addgene plasmid #138455: pcDNA4/TO-UL87-ORF24-2xStrep
Purpose: Expresses UL87-ORF24 chimera with a C-terminal 2xStrep tag in mammalian cells
Depositing lab: Britt Glaunsinger. Depositing organization: University of California, Berkeley. Publication: The gammaherpesviral TATA-box-binding protein directly interacts with the CTD of host RNA Pol II to direct late gene transcription. Castaneda AF, Didychuk AL, Louder RK, McCollum CO, Davis ZH, Nogales E, Glaunsinger BA. PLoS Pathog. 2020 Sep 4;16(9):e1008843. doi: 10.1371/journal.ppat.1008843. eCollection 2020 Sep. PubMed 32886723.
Backbone
  Vector backbone: pcDNA4/TO
  Backbone manufacturer: Invitrogen
  Backbone size w/o insert (bp): 5118
  Total vector size (bp): 7515
  Vector type: Mammalian Expression
  Selectable markers: Zeocin
Growth in bacteria
  Bacterial resistance: Ampicillin, 100 μg/mL
  Growth temperature: 37°C
  Growth strain: DH5alpha
  Copy number: High Copy
Gene/Insert
  Cloning method: Ligation Independent Cloning
  Sequencing primers: 5′ CGCAAATGGGCGGTAGGCGTG; 3′ TAGAAGGCACAGTCGAGG
Terms and licenses: Academic/Nonprofit Terms; Industry Terms: Not Available to Industry
How to cite: pcDNA4/TO-UL87-ORF24-2xStrep was a gift from Britt Glaunsinger (Addgene plasmid # 138455 ; http://n2t.net/addgene:138455 ; RRID:Addgene_138455)
